Addgene plasmid #199673: Aga2p-LOV-Turbo1-myc_pCTCON2
Purpose: expresses pre-evolved version of LOV-Turbo on the yeast surface
Depositing lab: Alice Ting. Depositing organization: Stanford University. Publication: Engineered allostery in light-regulated LOV-Turbo enables precise spatiotemporal control of proximity labeling in living cells. Lee SY, Cheah JS, Zhao B, Xu C, Roh H, Kim CK, Cho KF, Udeshi ND, Carr SA, Ting AY. Nat Methods. 2023 May 15. doi: 10.1038/s41592-023-01880-5. PubMed 37188954.
Backbone
  Vector backbone: pCTcon2
  Backbone size w/o insert (bp): 5791
  Total vector size (bp): 7573
  Vector type: Yeast Expression
  Selectable markers: TRP1
Growth in bacteria
  Bacterial resistance: Ampicillin, 100 μg/mL
  Growth temperature: 37°C
  Growth strain: DH5alpha
  Copy number: Unknown
Gene/Insert
  Gene/Insert name: LOV-Turbo1 (alt name: pre-evolved version of LOV-Turbo)
  Species: Synthetic
  Insert size (bp): 1362
  Tag / fusion protein: Aga2p (N terminal on insert); Myc (C terminal on insert)
Terms and licenses: Academic/Nonprofit Terms; Industry Terms: Not Available to Industry
Depositor comments: Please visit https://www.biorxiv.org/content/10.1101/2023.03.09.531939v1 for bioRxiv preprint.
How to cite: Aga2p-LOV-Turbo1-myc_pCTCON2 was a gift from Alice Ting (Addgene plasmid # 199673 ; http://n2t.net/addgene:199673 ; RRID:Addgene_199673)
