[The description below was written by a language model from this plasmid's Addgene catalogue record and pLannotate feature annotations shown in this document.]
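Description:
Aga2p-LOV-Turbo1-myc_pCTCON2 is a yeast surface display plasmid built on the pCTcon2 backbone, a Saccharomyces cerevisiae/E. coli shuttle vector. In yeast it is maintained as a low-copy centromeric episome through a CEN6/ARS element and selected by the TRP1 auxotrophic marker under its own promoter. In bacteria it replicates from a high-copy ColE1/pUC-type origin and confers ampicillin resistance via β-lactamase. The backbone also carries an f1 origin, flanking T3 and T7 promoters, and remnants of lac, lacZα, bom and rop sequences that have no role in the display function. The catalogue lists a total size of 7,573 bp, whereas the sequenced record annotated here is 7,493 nt.

The expression cassette is driven by the galactose-inducible GAL1 promoter and encodes Aga2p fused at its C-terminus to LOV-Turbo1, followed by a Myc epitope tag. Aga2p is the a-agglutinin subunit that is secreted and linked to cell wall-anchored Aga1p, tethering the fusion to the outside of the yeast cell. The Myc tag allows display levels to be measured by antibody staining. The synthetic insert is annotated as an N-terminal TurboID fragment, a central flavin-binding domain, and a C-terminal miniTurbo-matching fragment. This is consistent with a LOV domain inserted within the engineered biotin ligase so that light allosterically controls its activity. The automated annotation calls the central segment miniSOG, itself a LOV-derived protein, so this label most likely reflects sequence similarity to the LOV domain. The record describes this as the pre-evolved version of LOV-Turbo, suggesting it served as the starting template or comparison clone for yeast-display characterization of light-regulated proximity labeling enzymes.
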