Features (pLannotate 1.2.2; 23 found; start..end, strand, type, name):
     69..572     -  misc_feature   CEN/ARS: S. cerevisiae CEN6 centromere fused to an autonomously replicating sequence
    609..713     +  promoter       AmpR promoter: bla
    714..1574    +  CDS            AmpR: β-lactamase; bla; confers resistance to ampicillin, carbenicillin, and related antibiotics
   1745..2333    +  rep_origin     ori: high-copy-number ColE1/pMB1/pBR322/pUC origin of replication
   2516..2608    +  CDS            lacI (fragment): lac repressor; lacI; The lac repressor binds to the lac operator to inhibit transcription in E. coli. This inhibition can be relieved by adding lactose or isopropyl-β-D-thiogalactopyranoside (IPTG).
   2621..2642    +  protein_bind   CAP binding site: CAP binding activates transcription in the presence of cAMP. E. coli catabolite activator protein
   2657..2687    +  promoter       lac promoter: promoter for the E. coli lac operon
   2695..2711    +  protein_bind   lac operator: The lac repressor binds to the lac operator to inhibit transcription in E. coli. This inhibition can be relieved by adding lactose or isopropyl-β-D-thiogalactopyranoside (IPTG). lac repressor encoded by lacI
   2756..2774    +  promoter       T3 promoter: promoter for bacteriophage T3 RNA polymerase
   3008..3449    +  promoter       GAL1 promoter: S. cerevisiae GAL1; inducible promoter, regulated by Gal4
   3496..3756    +  CDS            AGA2: AGA2_YEAST - Experimental evidence at protein level: Swiss-Prot protein existence level 1. Receptor binding subunit of the a-agglutinin heterodimer. S.cerevisiae a and alpha cells express the complementary cell surface glycoproteins a-agglutinin and alpha-agglutinin, respectively, which interact with one another to promote cellular aggregation during mating. From Saccharomyces cerevisiae (strain ATCC 204508 / S288c) (Baker's yeast).
   3877..4103    +  CDS            TurboID (fragment): mutant of the E. coli biotin ligase BioID engineered for improved catalytic efficiency (Branon et al., 2018)
   4129..4446    +  CDS            miniSOG: miniSOG is a basic (constitutively fluorescent) cyan fluorescent protein published in 2011, derived from Arabidopsis thaliana. It requires the cofactor flavin for fluorescence.
   4519..5238    +  CDS            miniTurbo (fragment): N-terminally truncated mutant of the E. coli biotin ligase BioID engineered for improved catalytic efficiency (Branon et al., 2018)
   5248..5274    +  CDS            Myc (fragment): Myc (human c-Myc proto-oncogene) epitope tag
   5608..5626    -  promoter       T7 promoter: promoter for bacteriophage T7 RNA polymerase
   5629..5786    +  CDS            lacZα (fragment): LacZα fragment of β-galactosidase; lacZ fragment
   5790..6218    +  rep_origin     f1 ori (sequence partly withheld): f1 bacteriophage origin of replication; arrow indicates direction of (+) strand synthesis
   6246..6297    -  misc_feature   bom (fragment): basis of mobility region from pBR322
   6348..7022    -  CDS            TRP1: phosphoribosylanthranilate isomerase, required for tryptophan biosynthesis; S. cerevisiae TRP1; yeast auxotrophic marker
   7023..7170    -  promoter       TRP1 promoter: S. cerevisiae TRP1
   7308..7357    -  misc_feature   bom (fragment): basis of mobility region from pBR322
   7459..1       -  CDS            rop (fragment) (across the origin): Rop protein, which maintains plasmids at low copy number; rop
>Addgene plasmid #199673 | Aga2p-LOV-Turbo1-myc_pCTCON2 | addgene full sequence | sequence record 392342 | Addgene NGS Result
GACGAAAGGGCCTCGTGATACGCCTATTTTTATAGGTTAATGTCATGATAATAATGGTTTCTTAGACGGA
TCGCTTGCCTGTAACTTACACGCGCCTCGTATCTTTTAATGATGGAATAATTTGGGAATTTACTCTGTGT
TTATTTATTTTTATGTTTTGTATTTGGATTTTAGAAAGTAAATAAAGAAGGTAGAAGAGTTACGGAATGA
AGAAAAAAAAATAAACAAAGGTTTAAAAAATTTCAACAAAAAGCGTACTTTACATATATATTTATTAGAC
AAGAAAAGCAGATTAAATAGATATACATTCGATTAACGATAAGTAAAATGTAAAATCACAGGATTTTCGT
GTGTGGTCTTCTACACAGACAAGATGAAACAATTCGGCATTAATACCTGAGAGCAGGAAGAGCAAGATAA
AAGGTAGTATTTGTTGGCGATCCCCCTAGAGTCTTTTACATCTTCGGAAAACAAAAACTATTTTTTCTTT
AATTTCTTTTTTTACTTTCTATTTTTAATTTATATATTTATATTAAAAAATTTAAATTATAATTATTTTT
ATAGCACGTGATGAAAAGGACCCAGGTGGCACTTTTCGGGGAAATGTGCGCGGAACCCCTATTTGTTTAT
TTTTCTAAATACATTCAAATATGTATCCGCTCATGAGACAATAACCCTGATAAATGCTTCAATAATATTG
AAAAAGGAAGAGTATGAGTATTCAACATTTCCGTGTCGCCCTTATTCCCTTTTTTGCGGCATTTTGCCTT
CCTGTTTTTGCTCACCCAGAAACGCTGGTGAAAGTAAAAGATGCTGAAGATCAGTTGGGTGCACGAGTGG
GTTACATCGAACTGGATCTCAACAGCGGTAAGATCCTTGAGAGTTTTCGCCCCGAAGAACGTTTTCCAAT
GATGAGCACTTTTAAAGTTCTGCTATGTGGCGCGGTATTATCCCGTATTGACGCCGGGCAAGAGCAACTC
GGTCGCCGCATACACTATTCTCAGAATGACTTGGTTGAGTACTCACCAGTCACAGAAAAGCATCTTACGG
ATGGCATGACAGTAAGAGAATTATGCAGTGCTGCCATAACCATGAGTGATAACACTGCGGCCAACTTACT
TCTGACAACGATCGGAGGACCGAAGGAGCTAACCGCTTTTTTGCACAACATGGGGGATCATGTAACTCGC
CTTGATCGTTGGGAACCGGAGCTGAATGAAGCCATACCAAACGACGAGCGTGACACCACGATGCCTGTAG
CAATGGCAACAACGTTGCGCAAACTATTAACTGGCGAACTACTTACTCTAGCTTCCCGGCAACAATTAAT
AGACTGGATGGAGGCGGATAAAGTTGCAGGACCACTTCTGCGCTCGGCCCTTCCGGCTGGCTGGTTTATT
GCTGATAAATCTGGAGCCGGTGAGCGTGGGTCTCGCGGTATCATTGCAGCACTGGGGCCAGATGGTAAGC
CCTCCCGTATCGTAGTTATCTACACGACGGGGAGTCAGGCAACTATGGATGAACGAAATAGACAGATCGC
TGAGATAGGTGCCTCACTGATTAAGCATTGGTAACTGTCAGACCAAGTTTACTCATATATACTTTAGATT
GATTTAAAACTTCATTTTTAATTTAAAAGGATCTAGGTGAAGATCCTTTTTGATAATCTCATGACCAAAA
TCCCTTAACGTGAGTTTTCGTTCCACTGAGCGTCAGACCCCGTAGAAAAGATCAAAGGATCTTCTTGAGA
TCCTTTTTTTCTGCGCGTAATCTGCTGCTTGCAAACAAAAAAACCACCGCTACCAGCGGTGGTTTGTTTG
CCGGATCAAGAGCTACCAACTCTTTTTCCGAAGGTAACTGGCTTCAGCAGAGCGCAGATACCAAATACTG
TTCTTCTAGTGTAGCCGTAGTTAGGCCACCACTTCAAGAACTCTGTAGCACCGCCTACATACCTCGCTCT
GCTAATCCTGTTACCAGTGGCTGCTGCCAGTGGCGATAAGTCGTGTCTTACCGGGTTGGACTCAAGACGA
TAGTTACCGGATAAGGCGCAGCGGTCGGGCTGAACGGGGGGTTCGTGCACACAGCCCAGCTTGGAGCGAA
CGACCTACACCGAACTGAGATACCTACAGCGTGAGCTATGAGAAAGCGCCACGCTTCCCGAAGGGAGAAA
GGCGGACAGGTATCCGGTAAGCGGCAGGGTCGGAACAGGAGAGCGCACGAGGGAGCTTCCAGGGGGAAAC
GCCTGGTATCTTTATAGTCCTGTCGGGTTTCGCCACCTCTGACTTGAGCGTCGATTTTTGTGATGCTCGT
CAGGGGGGCGGAGCCTATGGAAAAACGCCAGCAACGCGGCCTTTTTACGGTTCCTGGCCTTTTGCTGGCC
TTTTGCTCACATGTTCTTTCCTGCGTTATCCCCTGATTCTGTGGATAACCGTATTACCGCCTTTGAGTGA
GCTGATACCGCTCGCCGCAGCCGAACGACCGAGCGCAGCGAGTCAGTGAGCGAGGAAGCGGAAGAGCGCC
CAATACGCAAACCGCCTCTCCCCGCGCGTTGGCCGATTCATTAATGCAGCTGGCACGACAGGTTTCCCGA
CTGGAAAGCGGGCAGTGAGCGCAACGCAATTAATGTGAGTTAGCTCACTCATTAGGCACCCCAGGCTTTA
CACTTTATGCTTCCGGCTCGTATGTTGTGTGGAATTGTGAGCGGATAACAATTTCACACAGGAAACAGCT
ATGACCATGATTACGCCAAGCTCGAAATTAACCCTCACTAAAGGGAACAAAAGCTGGTACCAATTCCTTG
AATTTTCAAAAATTCTTACTTTTTTTTTGGATGGACGCAAAGAAGTTTAATAATCATATTACATGGCATT
ACCACCATATACATATCCATATCTAATCTTACTTATATGTTGTGGAAATGTAAAGAGCCCCATTATCTTA
GCCTAAAAAAACCTTCTCTTTGGAACTTTCAGTAATACGCTTAACTGCTCATTGCTATATTGAAGTACGG
ATTAGAAGCCGCCGAGCGGGTGACAGCCCTCCGAAGGAAGACTCTCCTCCGTGCGTCCTCGTCTTCACCG
GTCGCGTTCCTGAAACGCAGATGTGCCTCGCGCCGCACTGCTCCGAACAATAAAGATTCTACAATACTAG
CTTTTATGGTTATGAAGAGGAAAAATTGGCAGTAACCTGGCCCCACAAACCTTCAAATGAACGAATCAAA
TTAACAACCATAGGATGATAATGCGATTAGTTTTTTAGCCTTATTTCTGGGGTAATTAATCAGCGAAGCG
ATGATTTTTGATCTATTAACAGATATATAAATGCAAAAACTGCATAACCACTTTAACTAATACTTTCAAC
ATTTTCGGTTTGTATTACTTCTTATTCAAATGTAATAAAAGTATCAACAAAAAATTGTTAATATACCTCT
ATACTTTAACGTCAAGGAGAAAAAACCCCGGATCGAATTCCCTACTTCATACATTTTCAATTAAGATGCA
GTTACTTCGCTGTTTTTCAATATTTTCTGTTATTGCTTCAGTTTTAGCACAGGAACTGACAACTATATGC
GAGCAAATCCCCTCACCAACTTTAGAATCGACGCCGTACTCTTTGTCAACGACTACTATTTTGGCCAACG
GGAAGGCAATGCAAGGAGTTTTTGAATATTACAAATCAGTAACGTTTGTCAGTAATTGCGGTTCTCACCC
CTCAACAACTAGCAAAGGCAGCCCCATAAACACACAGTATGTTTTTAAGGACAATAGCTCGACGATTGAA
GGTAGATACCCATACGACGTTCCAGACTACGCTCTGCAGGCTAGTGGTGGAGGAGGCTCTGGTGGAGGCG
GTAGCGGAGGCGGAGGGTCGGCTAGCAAAGACAATACTGTGCCTCTGAAGCTGATCGCTCTCCTGGCTAA
TGGCGAGTTCCATAGTGGCGAACAGCTGGGAGAAACCCTGGGCATGTCCAGGGCCGCTATCAACAAGCAC
ATTCAGACTCTGCGCGACTGGGGCGTGGACGTGTTCACCGTGCCCGGAAAGGGCTACTCTCTGCCCGAGC
CTATCCCGCTGCTGAACGCTAAACAGATTCTGGGACAGCTGGAGTTTCGGGCAACCACACTGGAACGGAT
CGAGAAAAGCTTCGTGATTACTGATCCGAGACTGCCTGACAACCCAATCATTTTTGTGAGCGATTCCTTC
CTGCAGCTGACAGAATATTCTCGGGAAGAGATCCTGGGGCGCAATTGCCGTTTTCTGCAGGGACCCGAGA
CAGACCGTGCCACTGTTCGGAAAATCAGAGATGCTATTGACAACCAGACTGAAGTGACCGTTCAGCTGAT
CAATTATACCAAGAGCGGCAAGAAGTTCTGGAACGTGTTCCACCTGCAGCCGATGCGCGATTATAAGGGC
GACGTCCAGTACTTCATTGGCGTGCAGCTGGATGGCACCGAACGTCTTCATGGCGCCGCTGAGCGTGAGG
CGGTCTGCCTGGTCAAAAAGACAGCCTTTCAGATTGCTGTGGCAGTCCTGCCTGTGGTCGACTCCACCAA
TCAGTACCTGCTGGATCGAATCGGCGAGCTGAAGAGTGGGGATGCTTGCATTGCAGAATATCAGCAGGCA
GGGAGAGGAAGCAGAGGGAGGAAATGGTTCTCTCCTTTTGGAGCTAACCTGTACCTGAGTATGTTTTGGC
GCCTGAAGCGGGGACCAGCAGCAATCGGCCTGGGCCCGGTCATCGGAATTGTCATGGCAGAAGCGCTGCG
AAAGCTGGGAGCAGACAAGGTGCGAGTCAAATGGCCCAATGACCTGTATCTGCAGGATAGAAAGCTGGCA
GGCATCCTGGTGGAGCTGGCCGGAATAACAGGCGATGCTGCACAGATCGTCATTGGCGCCGGGATTAACG
TGGCTATGAGGCGCGTGGAGGAAAGCGTGGTCAATCAGGGCTGGATCACACTGCAGGAAGCAGGGATTAA
CCTGGACAGGAATACTCTGGCCGCTACGCTGATCCGAGAGCTGCGGGCAGCCCTGGAACTGTTCGAGCAG
GAAGGCCTGGCTCCATATCTGCCACGGTGGGAGAAGCTGGATAACTTCATCAATAGACCCGTGAAGCTGA
TCATTGGGGACAAAGAGATTTTCGGGATTAGCCGGGGGATTGATAAACAGGGAGCCCTGCTGCTGGAACA
GGACGGAGTTATCAAACCCTGGATGGGCGGAGAAATCAGTCTGCGGTCTGCCGAAAAGGGATCCGAACAA
AAGCTTATTTCTGAAGAGGACTTGTAATAGCTCGAGATCTGATAACAACAGTGTAGATGTAACAAAATCG
ACTTTGTTCCCACTGTACTTTTAGCTCGTACAAAATACAATATACTTTTCATTTCTCCGTAAACAACATG
TTTTCCCATGTAATATCCTTTTCTATTTTTCGTTCCGTTACCAACTTTACACATACTTTATATAGCTATT
CACTTCTATACACTAAAAAACTAAGACAATTTTAATTTTGCTGCCTGCCATATTTCAATTTGTTATAAAT
TCCTATAATTTATCCTATTAGTAGCTAAAAAAAGATGAATGTGAATCGAATCCTAAGAGAATTGAGCTCC
AATTCGCCCTATAGTGAGTCGTATTACAATTCACTGGCCGTCGTTTTACAACGTCGTGACTGGGAAAACC
CTGGCGTTACCCAACTTAATCGCCTTGCAGCACATCCCCCTTTCGCCAGCTGGCGTAATAGCGAAGAGGC
CCGCACCGATCGCCTTTCCCAACAGTTGCGCAGCCTGAATGGCGAATGG
[124 nt withheld, positions 5790-5913]
C
[91 nt withheld, positions 5915-6005]
A
[49 nt withheld, positions 6007-6055]
CCTTTGACGTTGGAGTCCACGTTCTTT
[37 nt withheld, positions 6083-6119]
ACCCTATCTCGGTCTATTCTTTTGATTTATAAGGGATTTTGCCGATTTCGGCCTATTGGTTAAAAAATGA
GCTGATTTAACAAAAATTTAACGCGAATTTTAACAAAATATTAACGCTTACAATTTCCTGATGCGGTATT
TTCTCCTTACGCATCTGTGCGGTATTTCACACCGCATAGATCGGCAAGTGCACAAACAATACTTAAATAA
ATACTACTCAGTAATAACCTATTTCTTAGCATTTTTGACGAAATTTGCTATTTTGTTAGAGTCTTTTACA
CCATTTGTCTCCACACCTCCGCTTACATCAACACCAATAACGCCATTTAATCTAAGCGCATCACCAACAT
TTTCTGGCGTCAGTCCACCAGCTAACATAAAATGTAAGCTTTCGGGGCTCTCTTGCCTTCCAACCCAGTC
AGAAATCGAGTTCCAATCCAAAAGTTCACCTGTCCCACCTGCTTCTGAATCAAACAAGGGAATAAACGAA
TGAGGTTTCTGTGAAGCTGCACTGAGTAGTATGTTGCAGTCTTTTGGAAATACGAGTCTTTTAATAACTG
GCAAACCGAGGAACTCTTGGTATTCTTGCCACGACTCATCTCCATGCAGTTGGACGATATCAATGCCGTA
ATCATTGACCAGAGCCAAAACATCCTCCTTAGGTTGATTACGAAACACGCCAACCAAGTATTTCGGAGTG
CCTGAACTATTTTTATATGCTTTTACAAGACTTGAAATTTTCCTTGCAATAACCGGGTCAATTGTTCTCT
TTCTATTGGGCACACATATAATACCCAGCAAGTCAGCATCGGAATCTAGAGCACATTCTGCGGCCTCTGT
GCTCTGCAAGCCGCAAACTTTCACCAATGGACCAGAACTACCTGTGAAATTAATAACAGACATACTCCAA
GCTGCCTTTGTGTGCTTAATCACGTATACTCACGTGCTCAATAGTCACCAATGCCCTCCCTCTTGGCCCT
CTCCTTTTCTTTTTTCGACCGAATTAATTCTTAATCGGCAAAAAAAGAAAAGCTCCGGATCAAGATTGTA
CGTAAGGTGACAAGCTATTTTTCAATAAAGAATATCTTCCACTACTGCCATCTGGCGTCATAACTGCAAA
GTACACATATATTACGATGCTGTTCTATTAAATGCTTCCTATATTATATATATAGTAATGTCGTGATCTA
TGGTGCACTCTCAGTACAATCTGCTCTGATGCCGCATAGTTAAGCCAGCCCCGACACCCGCCAACACCCG
CTGACGCGCCCTGACGGGCTTGTCTGCTCCCGGCATCCGCTTACAGACAAGCTGTGACCGTCTCCGGGAG
CTGCATGTGTCAGAGGTTTTCACCGTCATCACCGAAACGCGCGA
